>Addgene plasmid #115888 | pAPM-D4 miR30-MORC2 ts3 | addgene full sequence | sequence record 232844 | Addgene NGS Result
AATCTGCTTAGGGTTAGGCGTTTTGCGCTGCTTCGCGATGTACGGGCCAGATATACGCGCTGTGGAATGT
GTGTCAGTTAGGGTGTGGAAAGTCCCCAGGCTCCCCAGCAGGCAGAAGTATGCAAAGCATGCATCTCAAT
TAGTCAGCAACCAGGTGTGGAAAGTCCCCAGGCTCCCCAGCAGGCAGAAGTATGCAAAGCATGCATCTCA
ATTAGTCAGCAACCATAGTCCCGCCCCTAACTCCGCCCATCCCGCCCCTAACTCCGCCCAGTTCCGCCCA
TTCTCCGCCCCATGGCTGACTAATTTTTTTTATTTATGCAGAGGCCGAGGCCGCCTCTGCCTCTGAGCTA
TTCCAGAAGTAGTGAGGAGGCTTTTTTGGAGGCCTAGGCTTTTGCAAAAAGCTCGCGTTGACATTGATTA
TTGACTAGTTATTAATAGTAATCAATTACGGGGTCATTAGTTCATAGCCCATATATGGAGTTCCGCGTTA
CATAACTTACGGTAAATGGCCCGCCTGGCTGACCGCCCAACGACCCCCGCCCATTGACGTCAATAATGAC
GTATGTTCCCATAGTAACGCCAATAGGGACTTTCCATTGACGTCAATGGGTGGAGTATTTACGGTAAACT
GCCCACTTGGCAGTACATCAAGTGTATCATATGCCAAGTACGCCCCCTATTGACGTCAATGACGGTAAAT
GGCCCGCCTGGCATTATGCCCAGTACATGACCTTATGGGACTTTCCTACTTGGCAGTACATCTACGTATT
AGTCATCGCTATTACCATGGTGATGCGGTTTTGGCAGTACATCAATGGGCGTGGATAGCGGTTTGACTCA
CGGGGATTTCCAAGTCTCCACCCCATTGACGTCAATGGGAGTTTGTTTTGGCACCAAAATCAACGGGACT
TTCCAAAATGTCGTAACAACTCCGCCCCATTGACGCAAATGGGCGGTAGGCGTGTACGGTGGGAGGTCTA
TATAAGCAGCGCGTTTTGCCTGTACTGGGTCTCTCTGGTTAGACCAGATCTGAGCCTGGGAGCTCTCTGG
CTAACTAGGGAACCCACTGCTTAAGCCTCAATAAAGCTTGCCTTGAGTGCTTCAAGTAGTGTGTGCCCGT
CTGTTGTGTGACTCTGGTAACTAGAGATCCCTCAGACCCTTTTAGTCAGTGTGGAAAATCTCTAGCAGTG
GCGCCCGAACAGGGACTTGAAAGCGAAAGGGAAACCAGAGGAGCTCTCTCGACGCAGGACTCGGCTTGCT
GAAGCGCGCACGGCAAGAGGCGAGGGGCGGCGACTGGTGAGTACGCCAAAAATTTTGACTAGCGGAGGCT
AGAAGGAGAGAGATGGGTGCGAGAGCGTCAGTATTAAGCGGGGGAGAATTAGATCGCGATGGGAAAAAAT
TCGGTTAAGGCCAGGGGGAAAGAAAAAATATAAATTAAAACATATAGTATGGGCAAGCAGGGAGCTAGAA
CGATTCGCAGTTAATCCTGGCCTGTTAGAAACATCAGAAGGCTGTAGACAAATACTGGGACAGCTACAAC
CATCCCTTCAGACAGGATCAGAAGAACTTAGATCATTATATAATACAGTAGCAACCCTCTATTGTGTGCA
TCAAAGGATAGAGATAAAAGACACCAAGGAAGCTTTAGACAAGATAGAGGAAGAGCAAAACAAAAGTAAG
ACCACCGCACAGCAAGCGGCCGGCCGCTGATCTTCAGACCTGGAGGAGGAGATATGAGGGACAATTGGAG
AAGTGAATTATATAAATATAAAGTAGTAAAAATTGAACCATTAGGAGTAGCACCCACCAAGGCAAAGAGA
AGAGTGGTGCAGAGAGAAAAAAGAGCAGTGGGAATAGGAGCTTTGTTCCTTGGGTTCTTGGGAGCAGCAG
GAAGCACTATGGGCGCAGCGTCAATGACGCTGACGGTACAGGCCAGACAATTATTGTCTGGTATAGTGCA
GCAGCAGAACAATTTGCTGAGGGCTATTGAGGCGCAACAGCATCTGTTGCAACTCACAGTCTGGGGCATC
AAGCAGCTCCAGGCAAGAATCCTGGCTGTGGAAAGATACCTAAAGGATCAACAGCTCCTGGGGATTTGGG
GTTGCTCTGGAAAACTCATTTGCACCACTGCTGTGCCTTGGAATGCTAGTTGGAGTAATAAATCTCTGGA
ACAGATTTGGAATCACACGACCTGGATGGAGTGGGACAGAGAAATTAACAATTACACAAGCTTAATACAC
TCCTTAATTGAAGAATCGCAAAACCAGCAAGAAAAGAATGAACAAGAATTATTGGAATTAGATAAATGGG
CAAGTTTGTGGAATTGGTTTAACATAACAAATTGGCTGTGGTATATAAAATTATTCATAATGATAGTAGG
AGGCTTGGTAGGTTTAAGAATAGTTTTTGCTGTACTTTCTATAGTGAATAGAGTTAGGCAGGGATATTCA
CCATTATCGTTTCAGACCCACCTCCCAACCCCGAGGGGACCCGACAGGCCCGAAGGAATAGAAGAAGAAG
GTGGAGAGAGAGACAGAGACAGATCCATTCGATTAGTGAACGGATCGGCACTGCGTGCGCCAATTCTGCA
GACAAATGGCAGTATTCATCCACAATTTTAAAAGAAAAGGGGGGATTGGGGGGTACAGTGCAGGGGAAAG
AATAGTAGACATAATAGCAACAGACATACAAACTAAAGAATTACAAAAACAAATTACAAAAATTCAAAAT
TTTCGGGTTTATTACAGGGACAGCAGAGATCCAGTTTGGTTAATTAACTGCAGCCCCGATAAAATAAAAG
ATTTTATTTAGTCTCCAGAAAAAGGGGGGAATGAAAGACCCCACCTGTAGGTTTGGCAAGCTAGCTGCAG
TAACGCCATTTTGCAAGGCATGGAAAAATACCAAACCAAGAATAGAGAAGTTCAGATCAAGGGCGGGTAC
ATGAAAATAGCTAACGTTGGGCCAAACAGGATATCTGCGGTGAGCAGTTTCGGCCCCGGCCCGGGGCCAA
GAACAGATGGTCACCGCAGTTTCGGCCCCGGCCCGAGGCCAAGAACAGATGGTCCCCAGATATGGCCCAA
CCCTCAGCAGTTTCTTAAGACCCATCAGATGTTTCCAGGCTCCCCCAAGGACCTGAAATGACCCTGCGCC
TTATTTGAATTAACCAATCAGCCTGCTTCTCGCTTCTGTTCGCGCGCTTCTGCTTCCCGAGCTCTATAAA
AGAGCTCACAACCCCTCACTCGGCGCGCCAGTCCTCCGACAGACTGAGTCGCCCGGGGGTCTAGAACGCG
TGCCGCCATGACCGAATACAAACCTACCGTGAGGCTGGCTACAAGAGATGATGTCCCAAGGGCTGTGAGA
ACACTGGCCGCCGCTTTTGCCGATTACCCTGCCACACGCCACACTGTGGACCCAGATCGGCATATCGAGA
GAGTGACTGAGCTGCAGGAACTGTTCCTGACCCGAGTGGGCCTGGACATTGGGAAGGTCTGGGTCGCAGA
CGATGGAGCAGCTGTGGCTGTCTGGACCACACCAGAGAGCGTGGAAGCCGGAGCTGTCTTTGCAGAGATC
GGCCCTAGAATGGCAGAACTGAGCGGCTCCAGGCTGGCAGCACAGCAGCAGATGGAGGGACTGCTGGCCC
CACACAGGCCTAAGGAACCAGCATGGTTCCTGGCTACCGTGGGGGTCTCTCCTGACCATCAGGGCAAAGG
ACTGGGAAGTGCTGTGGTCCTGCCAGGAGTGGAGGCTGCAGAACGAGCTGGAGTCCCTGCATTTCTGGAG
ACCTCTGCTCCACGAAACCTGCCCTTCTATGAACGGCTGGGCTTTACTGTGACCGCAGATGTGGAGGTCC
CCGAAGGACCTAGGACCTGGTGCATGACACGCAAACCCGGCGCCTGAGCGATCGCCGCGGCCGCCTTCTT
AACCCAACAGAAGGCTCGAGAAGGTATATTGCTGTTGACAGTGAGCGACCGGGAACCTGTCACAGACAAT
AGTGAAGCCACAGATGTATTGTCTGTGACAGGTTCCCGGGTGCCTACTGCCTCGGACTTCAAGGGGCTAG
AATTCGGCAGCTGTAGATCTTAGCCACTTTTTAAAAGAAAAGGGGGGACTGGAAGGGCTAACTGCATCCG
GACTGTACTGGGTCTCTCTGGTTAGACCAGATCTGAGCCTGGGAGCTCTCTGGCTAACTAGGGAACCCAC
TGCTTAAGCCTCAATAAAGCTTGCCTTGAGTGCTTCAAGTAGTGTGTGCCCGTCTGTTGTGTGACTCTGG
TAACTAGAGATCCCTCAGACCCTTTTAGTCAGTGTGGAAAATCTCTAGCAGGGCCCGTTTCATGTGAGCA
AAAGGCCAGCAAAAGGCCAGGAACCGTAAAAAGGCCGCGTTGCTGGCGTTTTTCCATAGGCTCCGCCCCC
CTGACGAGCATCACAAAAATCGACGCTCAAGTCAGAGGTGGCGAAACCCGACAGGACTATAAAGATACCA
GGCGTTTCCCCCTGGAAGCTCCCTCGTGCGCTCTCCTGTTCCGACCCTGCCGCTTACCGGATACCTGTCC
GCCTTTCTCCCTTCGGGAAGCGTGGCGCTTTCTCATAGCTCACGCTGTAGGTATCTCAGTTCGGTGTAGG
TCGTTCGCTCCAAGCTGGGCTGTGTGCACGAACCCCCCGTTCAGCCCGACCGCTGCGCCTTATCCGGTAA
CTATCGTCTTGAGTCCAACCCGGTAAGACACGACTTATCGCCACTGGCAGCAGCCACTGGTAACAGGATT
AGCAGAGCGAGGTATGTAGGCGGTGCTACAGAGTTCTTGAAGTGGTGGCCTAACTACGGCTACACTAGAA
GAACAGTATTTGGTATCTGCGCTCTGCTGAAGCCAGTTACCTTCGGAAAAAGAGTTGGTAGCTCTTGATC
CGGCAAACAAACCACCGCTGGTAGCGGTGGTTTTTTTGTTTGCAAGCAGCAGATTACGCGCAGAAAAAAA
GGATCTCAAGAAGATCCTTTGATCTTTTCTACGGGGTCTGACGCTCAGTGGAACGAAAACTCACGTTAAG
GGATTTTGGTCATGAGATTATCAAAAAGGATCTTCACCTAGATCCTTTTAAATTAAAAATGAAGTTTTAA
ATCAATCTAAAGTATATATGAGTAAACTTGGTCTGACAGTTACCAATGCTTAATCAGTGAGGCACCTATC
TCAGCGATCTGTCTATTTCGTTCATCCATAGTTGCCTGACTCCCCGTCGTGTAGATAACTACGATACGGG
AGGGCTTACCATCTGGCCCCAGTGCTGCAATGATACCGCGAGACCCACGCTCACCGGCTCCAGATTTATC
AGCAATAAACCAGCCAGCCGGAAGGGCCGAGCGCAGAAGTGGTCCTGCAACTTTATCCGCCTCCATCCAG
TCTATTAATTGTTGCCGGGAAGCTAGAGTAAGTAGTTCGCCAGTTAATAGTTTGCGCAACGTTGTTGCCA
TTGCTACAGGCATCGTGGTGTCACGCTCGTCGTTTGGTATGGCTTCATTCAGCTCCGGTTCCCAACGATC
AAGGCGAGTTACATGATCCCCCATGTTGTGCAAAAAAGCGGTTAGCTCCTTCGGTCCTCCGATCGTTGTC
AGAAGTAAGTTGGCCGCAGTGTTATCACTCATGGTTATGGCAGCACTGCATAATTCTCTTACTGTCATGC
CATCCGTAAGATGCTTTTCTGTGACTGGTGAGTACTCAACCAAGTCATTCTGAGAATAGTGTATGCGGCG
ACCGAGTTGCTCTTGCCCGGCGTCAATACGGGATAATACCGCGCCACATAGCAGAACTTTAAAAGTGCTC
ATCATTGGAAAACGTTCTTCGGGGCGAAAACTCTCAAGGATCTTACCGCTGTTGAGATCCAGTTCGATGT
AACCCACTCGTGCACCCAACTGATCTTCAGCATCTTTTACTTTCACCAGCGTTTCTGGGTGAGCAAAAAC
AGGAAGGCAAAATGCCGCAAAAAAGGGAATAAGGGCGACACGGAAATGTTGAATACTCATACTCTTCCTT
TTTCAATATTATTGAAGCATTTATCAGGGTTATTGTCTCATGAGCGGATACATATTTGAATGTATTTAGA
AAAATAAACAAATAGGGGTTCCGCGCACATTTCCCCGAAAAGTGCCACCTGACGTCGACGGATCGGGAGA
TCTCCCGATCCCCTATGGTGCACTCTCAGTACAATCTGCTCTGATGCCGCATAGTTAAGCCAGTATCTGC
TCCCTGCTTGTGTGTTGGAGGTCGCTGAGTAGTGCGCGAGCAAAATTTAAGCTACAACAAGGCAAGGCTT
GACCGACAATTGCATGAAG
Features (pLannotate 1.2.2; 18 found; start..end, strand, type, name):
     69..398     +  promoter       SV40 promoter: SV40 enhancer and early promoter
    410..789     +  enhancer       CMV enhancer: human cytomegalovirus immediate early enhancer
    790..989     +  promoter       CMV promoter: human cytomegalovirus (CMV) immediate early promoter
   1007..1187    +  LTR            5' LTR (truncated): truncated 5' long terminal repeat (LTR) from HIV-1
   1234..1359    +  misc_feature   HIV-1 Ψ: packaging signal of human immunodeficiency virus type 1
   1343..1681    +  CDS            HIV-1 gag (fragment): gag protein from human immunodeficiency virus 1; gag
   1856..2089    +  misc_feature   RRE: The Rev response element (RRE) of HIV-1 allows for Rev-dependent mRNA export from the nucleus to the cytoplasm.
   2466..2566    +  CDS            Rev (fragment): human immunodeficiency virus 1 (HIV-1) Rev protein; rev; enhances nuclear export of unspliced and incompletely spliced viral mRNAs
   2616..2733    +  misc_feature   cPPT/CTS: central polypurine tract and central termination sequence of HIV-1
   2870..3277    +  promoter       SFFV promoter: spleen focus-forming virus long terminal repeat (LTR) promoter
   3298..3894    +  CDS            pac: PUAC_STRAD - Protein predicted: Swiss-Prot protein existence level 4. Detoxification of puromycin. From Streptomyces alboniger.
   3919..3964    +  ncRNA          5' miR-30a (fragment): sequence upstream of the 71-nt precursor of the human miR-30a microRNA (Zeng et al., 2002) miRNA
   4019..4129    +  CDS            nef (fragment): NEF_HV1LA - Experimental evidence at protein level: Swiss-Prot protein existence level 1. Extracellular Nef protein targets CD4(+) T-lymphocytes for apoptosis by interacting with CXCR4 surface receptors. From Human immunodeficiency virus type 1 group M subtype B (isolate Lai) (HIV-1).
   4140..4320    +  LTR            5' LTR (truncated): truncated 5' long terminal repeat (LTR) from HIV-1
   4391..4979    -  rep_origin     ori: high-copy-number ColE1/pMB1/pBR322/pUC origin of replication
   5150..6010    -  CDS            AmpR: β-lactamase; bla; confers resistance to ampicillin, carbenicillin, and related antibiotics
   6011..6115    -  promoter       AmpR promoter: bla
   6174..6226    -  misc_feature   bom (fragment): basis of mobility region from pBR322
