[The description below was written by a language model from this plasmid's Addgene catalogue record and pLannotate feature annotations shown in this document.]
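Description:
pAPM-D4 miR30-MORC2 ts3 is an HIV-1-based lentiviral transfer vector built on the pAPM-D4-mir30 backbone for stable knockdown of human MORC2. It is propagated in bacteria through a high-copy ColE1/pUC-type origin with ampicillin resistance (AmpR with its own promoter). A fragment of the pBR322 bom region is also annotated.

Upstream of the viral segment lie SV40 enhancer/early promoter and CMV enhancer/promoter elements abutting a truncated 5' LTR. This arrangement typically drives genomic RNA production in packaging cells independently of Tat. The viral backbone carries the Ψ packaging signal with an adjoining gag fragment, the RRE for Rev-dependent nuclear export, a cPPT/CTS element that aids nuclear import of the reverse-transcribed genome, and a second truncated LTR preceded by a short nef fragment at the 3' end.

The internal expression cassette uses the spleen focus-forming virus (SFFV) LTR promoter to transcribe the puromycin N-acetyltransferase gene (pac), followed directly by miR-30a flanking sequence. The table annotates only the 5' miR-30a fragment and not the hairpin itself, but the record states that the insert is a MORC2-targeting shRNA ("ts3" presumably denoting target site 3). In this microRNA-embedded design, the hairpin lies in the 3' portion of the same Pol II transcript that encodes puromycin resistance. Selection of transduced cells is therefore linked to expression of the knockdown hairpin, which is processed by the endogenous microRNA pathway.

The stated purpose is MORC2 knockdown. The associated work concerns transcriptional repression of proviruses by the HUSH complex and its counteraction by the primate lentiviral proteins Vpx and Vpr.
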