Addgene plasmid #115888: pAPM-D4 miR30-MORC2 ts3
Purpose: MORC2 knockdown
Depositing lab: Jeremy Luban. Depositing organization: University of Massachusetts, Worcester. Publication: Primate immunodeficiency virus proteins Vpx and Vpr counteract transcriptional repression of proviruses by the HUSH complex. Yurkovetskiy L, Guney MH, Kim K, Goh SL, McCauley S, Dauphin A, Diehl WE, Luban J. Nat Microbiol. 2018 Dec;3(12):1354-1361. doi: 10.1038/s41564-018-0256-x. Epub 2018 Oct 8. PubMed 30297740.
Backbone
  Vector backbone: pAPM-D4-mir30
  Vector type: Lentiviral
  Selectable markers: Puromycin
Growth in bacteria
  Bacterial resistance: Ampicillin, 100 μg/mL
  Growth temperature: 30°C
  Growth strain: NEB Stable
  Copy number: High Copy
Gene/Insert
  Gene/Insert name: MORC2 shRNA
  gRNA/shRNA sequence: TGTCTGTGACAGGTTCCCG
  Species: H. sapiens (human)
  Entrez Gene: MORC2 (a.k.a. CMT2Z, DIGFAN, ZCW3, ZCWCC1)
  Promoter: SFFV
  Cloning method: Restriction Enzyme; 5′ cloning site Unknown (unknown if destroyed); 3′ cloning site Unknown (unknown if destroyed)
Terms and licenses: Academic/Nonprofit Terms; Industry Terms: Not Available to Industry
Depositor comments: PuroR . Please visit https://www.biorxiv.org/content/early/2018/04/03/293001 for bioRxiv preprint.
How to cite: pAPM-D4 miR30-MORC2 ts3 was a gift from Jeremy Luban (Addgene plasmid # 115888 ; http://n2t.net/addgene:115888 ; RRID:Addgene_115888)
